>Addgene plasmid #167361 | pH-AFID-3 | addgene full sequence | sequence record 329538 | Addgene NGS Result
GTTCCGCAGACGGGATCGATTTCATGATTTTTTTTGTTTCGTTGCATAGGGTTTGGTTTGCCCTTTTCCT
TTATTTCAATATATGCCGTGCACTTGTTTGTCGGGTCATCTTTTCATGCTTTTTTTTGTCTTGGTTGTGA
TGATGTGGTCTGGTTGGGCGGTCGTTCTAGATCGGAGTAGAATTCTGTTTCAAACTACCTGGTGGATTTA
TTAATTTTGGATCTGTATGTGTGTGCCATACATATTCATAGTTACGAATTGAAGATGATGGATGGAAATA
TCGATCTAGGATAGGTATACATGTTGATGCGGGTTTTACTGATGCATATACAGAGATGCTTTTTGTTCGC
TTGGTTGTGATGATGTGGTGTGGTTGGGCGGTCGTTCATTCGTTCTAGATCGGAGTAGAATACTGTTTCA
AACTACCTGGTGTATTTATTAATTTTGGAACTGTATGTGTGTGTCATACATCTTCATAGTTACGAGTTTA
AGATGGATGGAAATATCGATCTAGGATAGGTATACATGTTGATGTGGGTTTTACTGATGCATATACATGA
TGGCATATGCAGCATCTATTCATATGCTCTAACCTTGAGTACCTATCTATTATAATAAACAAGTATGTTT
TATAATTATTTTGATCTTGATATACTTGGATGATGGCATATGCAGCAGCTATATGTGGATTTTTTTAGCC
CTGCCTTCATACGCTATTTATTTGCTTGGTACTGTTTCTTTTGTCGATGCTCACCCTGTTGTTTGGTGTT
ACTTCTGCAGCCCTAGGATGGAGGCCAGCCCGGCTAGCGGCCCAAGGCATCTCATGGACCCGCACATCTT
CACCAGCAACTTCAACAACGGCATCGGCAGGCACAAGACCTACTTGTGCTACGAGGTGGAGAGGCTCGAC
AACGGAACCTCCGTGAAGATGGACCAACACAGGGGGTTCCTCCACAACCAAGCCAAGAACCTCCTCTGCG
GCTTCTACGGCAGGCACGCCGAGTTGAGGTTCCTCGACTTGGTGCCATCCCTCCAACTCGATCCAGCCCA
AATCTACCGCGTGACCTGGTTCATCTCCTGGTCCCCATGCTTCTCCTGGGGTTGCGCCGGCGAGGTTCGG
GCTTTCCTCCAAGAAAACACCCACGTCCGCCTCCGCATTTTCGCCGCCAGGATCTATGATTACGACCCTC
TCTACAAGGAGGCCCTCCAGATGCTGCGGGACGCCGGTGCTCAGGTGAGTATCATGACCTACGACGAGTT
CAAGCACTGCTGGGACACCTTCGTTGACCACCAGGGCTGCCCATTCCAACCATGGGACGGTCTGGATGAA
CACAGCCAAGCCTTGTCCGGCAGGCTCCGGGCCATCCTCCAAAACCAGGGGAACTCCGGGAGCGAGACGC
CAGGCACCTCCGAGTCGGCCACCCCAGAATCTAGGCCTGACAAGAAGTACTCGATCGGCCTCGATATTGG
GACTAACTCTGTTGGCTGGGCCGTGATCACCGACGAGTACAAGGTGCCCTCAAAGAAGTTCAAGGTCCTG
GGCAACACCGATCGGCATTCCATCAAGAAGAATCTCATTGGCGCTCTCCTGTTCGACAGCGGCGAGACGG
CTGAGGCTACGCGGCTCAAGCGCACCGCCCGCAGGCGGTACACGCGCAGGAAGAATCGCATCTGCTACCT
GCAGGAGATTTTCTCCAACGAGATGGCGAAGGTTGACGATTCTTTCTTCCACAGGCTGGAGGAGTCATTC
CTCGTGGAGGAGGATAAGAAGCACGAGCGGCATCCAATCTTCGGCAACATTGTCGACGAGGTTGCCTACC
ACGAGAAGTACCCTACGATCTACCATCTGCGGAAGAAGCTCGTGGACTCCACAGATAAGGCGGACCTCCG
CCTGATCTACCTCGCTCTGGCCCACATGATTAAGTTCAGGGGCCATTTCCTGATCGAGGGGGATCTCAAC
CCGGACAATAGCGATGTTGACAAGCTGTTCATCCAGCTCGTGCAGACGTACAACCAGCTCTTCGAGGAGA
ACCCCATTAATGCGTCAGGCGTCGACGCGAAGGCTATCCTGTCCGCTAGGCTCTCGAAGTCTCGGCGCCT
CGAGAACCTGATCGCCCAGCTGCCGGGCGAGAAGAAGAACGGCCTGTTCGGGAATCTCATTGCGCTCAGC
CTGGGGCTCACGCCCAACTTCAAGTCGAATTTCGATCTCGCTGAGGACGCCAAGCTGCAGCTCTCCAAGG
ACACATACGACGATGACCTGGATAACCTCCTGGCCCAGATCGGCGATCAGTACGCGGACCTGTTCCTCGC
TGCCAAGAATCTGTCGGACGCCATCCTCCTGTCTGATATTCTCAGGGTGAACACCGAGATTACGAAGGCT
CCGCTCTCAGCCTCCATGATCAAGCGCTACGACGAGCACCATCAGGATCTGACCCTCCTGAAGGCGCTGG
TCAGGCAGCAGCTCCCCGAGAAGTACAAGGAGATCTTCTTCGATCAGTCGAAGAACGGCTACGCTGGGTA
CATTGACGGCGGGGCCTCTCAGGAGGAGTTCTACAAGTTCATCAAGCCGATTCTGGAGAAGATGGACGGC
ACGGAGGAGCTGCTGGTGAAGCTCAATCGCGAGGACCTCCTGAGGAAGCAGCGGACATTCGATAACGGCA
GCATCCCACACCAGATTCATCTCGGGGAGCTGCACGCTATCCTGAGGAGGCAGGAGGACTTCTACCCTTT
CCTCAAGGATAACCGCGAGAAGATCGAGAAGATTCTGACTTTCAGGATCCCGTACTACGTCGGCCCACTC
GCTAGGGGCAACTCCCGCTTCGCTTGGATGACCCGCAAGTCAGAGGAGACGATCACGCCGTGGAACTTCG
AGGAGGTGGTCGACAAGGGCGCTAGCGCTCAGTCGTTCATCGAGAGGATGACGAATTTCGACAAGAACCT
GCCAAATGAGAAGGTGCTCCCTAAGCACTCGCTCCTGTACGAGTACTTCACAGTCTACAACGAGCTGACT
AAGGTGAAGTATGTGACCGAGGGCATGAGGAAGCCGGCTTTCCTGTCTGGGGAGCAGAAGAAGGCCATCG
TGGACCTCCTGTTCAAGACCAACCGGAAGGTCACGGTTAAGCAGCTCAAGGAGGACTACTTCAAGAAGAT
TGAGTGCTTCGATTCGGTCGAGATCTCTGGCGTTGAGGACCGCTTCAACGCCTCCCTGGGGACCTACCAC
GATCTCCTGAAGATCATTAAGGATAAGGACTTCCTGGACAACGAGGAGAATGAGGATATCCTCGAGGACA
TTGTGCTGACACTCACTCTGTTCGAGGACCGGGAGATGATCGAGGAGCGCCTGAAGACTTACGCCCATCT
CTTCGATGACAAGGTCATGAAGCAGCTCAAGAGGAGGAGGTACACCGGCTGGGGGAGGCTGAGCAGGAAG
CTCATCAACGGCATTCGGGACAAGCAGTCCGGGAAGACGATCCTCGACTTCCTGAAGAGCGATGGCTTCG
CGAACCGCAATTTCATGCAGCTGATTCACGATGACAGCCTCACATTCAAGGAGGATATCCAGAAGGCTCA
GGTGAGCGGCCAGGGGGACTCGCTGCACGAGCATATCGCGAACCTCGCTGGCTCGCCAGCTATCAAGAAG
GGGATTCTGCAGACCGTGAAGGTTGTGGACGAGCTGGTGAAGGTCATGGGCAGGCACAAGCCTGAGAACA
TCGTCATTGAGATGGCCCGGGAGAATCAGACCACGCAGAAGGGCCAGAAGAACTCACGCGAGAGGATGAA
GAGGATCGAGGAGGGCATTAAGGAGCTGGGGTCCCAGATCCTCAAGGAGCACCCGGTGGAGAACACGCAG
CTGCAGAATGAGAAGCTCTACCTGTACTACCTCCAGAATGGCCGCGATATGTATGTGGACCAGGAGCTGG
ATATTAACAGGCTCAGCGATTACGACGTCGATCATATCGTTCCACAGTCATTCCTGAAGGATGACTCCAT
TGACAACAAGGTCCTCACCAGGTCGGACAAGAACCGGGGCAAGTCTGATAATGTTCCTTCAGAGGAGGTC
GTTAAGAAGATGAAGAACTACTGGCGCCAGCTCCTGAATGCCAAGCTGATCACGCAGCGGAAGTTCGATA
ACCTCACAAAGGCTGAGAGGGGCGGGCTCTCTGAGCTGGACAAGGCGGGCTTCATCAAGAGGCAGCTGGT
CGAGACACGGCAGATCACTAAGCACGTTGCGCAGATTCTCGACTCACGGATGAACACTAAGTACGATGAG
AATGACAAGCTGATCCGCGAGGTGAAGGTCATCACCCTGAAGTCAAAGCTCGTCTCCGACTTCAGGAAGG
ATTTCCAGTTCTACAAGGTTCGGGAGATCAACAATTACCACCATGCCCATGACGCGTACCTGAACGCGGT
GGTCGGCACAGCTCTGATCAAGAAGTACCCAAAGCTCGAGAGCGAGTTCGTGTACGGGGACTACAAGGTT
TACGATGTGAGGAAGATGATCGCCAAGTCGGAGCAGGAGATTGGCAAGGCTACCGCCAAGTACTTCTTCT
ACTCTAACATTATGAATTTCTTCAAGACAGAGATCACTCTGGCCAATGGCGAGATCCGGAAGCGCCCCCT
CATCGAGACGAACGGCGAGACGGGGGAGATCGTGTGGGACAAGGGCAGGGATTTCGCGACCGTCAGGAAG
GTTCTCTCCATGCCACAAGTGAATATCGTCAAGAAGACAGAGGTCCAGACTGGCGGGTTCTCTAAGGAGT
CAATTCTGCCTAAGCGGAACAGCGACAAGCTCATCGCCCGCAAGAAGGACTGGGATCCGAAGAAGTACGG
CGGGTTCGACAGCCCCACTGTGGCCTACTCGGTCCTGGTTGTGGCGAAGGTTGAGAAGGGCAAGTCCAAG
AAGCTCAAGAGCGTGAAGGAGCTGCTGGGGATCACGATTATGGAGCGCTCCAGCTTCGAGAAGAACCCGA
TCGATTTCCTGGAGGCGAAGGGCTACAAGGAGGTGAAGAAGGACCTGATCATTAAGCTCCCCAAGTACTC
ACTCTTCGAGCTGGAGAACGGCAGGAAGCGGATGCTGGCTTCCGCTGGCGAGCTGCAGAAGGGGAACGAG
CTGGCTCTGCCGTCCAAGTATGTGAACTTCCTCTACCTGGCCTCCCACTACGAGAAGCTCAAGGGCAGCC
CCGAGGACAACGAGCAGAAGCAGCTGTTCGTCGAGCAGCACAAGCATTACCTCGACGAGATCATTGAGCA
GATTTCCGAGTTCTCCAAGCGCGTGATCCTGGCCGACGCGAATCTGGATAAGGTCCTCTCCGCGTACAAC
AAGCACCGCGACAAGCCAATCAGGGAGCAGGCTGAGAATATCATTCATCTCTTCACCCTGACGAACCTCG
GCGCCCCTGCTGCTTTCAAGTACTTCGACACAACTATCGATCGCAAGAGGTACACAAGCACTAAGGAGGT
CCTGGACGCGACCCTCATCCACCAGTCGATTACCGGCCTCTACGAGACGCGCATCGACCTGTCTCAGCTC
GGGGGCGACAAGCGGCCAGCGGCGACGAAGAAGGCGGGGCAGGCGAAGAAGAAGAAGGGTACCGACTCCG
GCGGCAGCGCCAACGAGCTGACCTGGCACGACGTGCTCGCCGAGGAGAAGCAACAGCCATACTTCCTGAA
CACCCTCCAAACCGTGGCTTCCGAGAGGCAGAGCGGCGTCACCATCTACCCACCACAAAAGGACGTGTTC
AACGCCTTCCGCTTCACCGAGCTGGGCGACGTCAAGGTGGTCATCCTCGGCCAAGACCCATACCACGGCC
CAGGCCAGGCTCACGGCCTCGCCTTCTCCGTCAGGCCAGGCATCGCCATCCCACCAAGCCTCCTGAACAT
GTACAAGGAGCTGGAGAACACCATCCCAGGCTTCACCAGGCCAAACCACGGCTACCTCGAGTCCTGGGCT
AGGCAAGGCGTGCTCCTGCTCAACACCGTGCTGACCGTCAGGGCTGGCCAGGCTCACTCCCACGCCAGCC
TGGGCTGGGAGACGTTCACCGACAAGGTCATCTCCCTCATCAACCAGCACAGGGAGGGCGTGGTGTTCCT
CCTCTGGGGCAGCCACGCCCAAAAGAAGGGCGCCATCATCGACAAGCAGAGGCACCACGTGCTGAAGGCC
CCACACCCGTCCCCACTCTCCGCTCACAGGGGCTTCTTCGGCTGCAACCACTTCGTGCTGGCCAACCAAT
GGCTCGAGCAGAGGGGCGAGACGCCAATCGACTGGATGCCAGTCCTCCCAGCCGAGAGCGAGCCAAAGAA
GAAGCGGAAGGTGCTTAAGGGCTCCGGCGCTACGAACTTCTCCCTCCTGAAGCAGGCTGGCGACGTGGAG
GAGAACCCAGGCCCGCCGGAGGGCCCAGAGATCAGGCGCGCTGCTGACAACCTCGAGGCTGCCATCAAGG
GCAAGCCACTGACCGACGTGTGGTTCGCCTTCCCACAACTCAAGCCATACCAATCCCAGCTGATCGGCCA
GCACGTGACCCACGTGGAGACGAGGGGCAAGGCCCTCCTGACCCACTTCTCCAACGACCTGACCCTCTAC
AGCCACAACCAACTCTACGGCGTGTGGCGCGTGGTGGACACCGGCGAGGAGCCACAAACCACCCGCGTGC
TGAGGGTCAAGCTCCAGACCGCCGACAAGACCATCCTCCTGTACTCCGCCAGCGACATCGAGATGCTGAC
CCCAGAGCAACTCACCACCCACCCATTCCTCCAGCGCGTGGGCCCAGACGTCCTGGACCCAAACCTCACC
CCAGAGGTGGTCAAGGAGAGGCTCCTGAGCCCAAGGTTCCGCAACAGGCAATTCGCCGGCCTCCTGCTGG
ACCAGGCCTTCCTGGCTGGCCTCGGCAACTACCTGCGCGTGGAGATCCTCTGGCAAGTCGGCCTGACCGG
CAACCACAAGGCCAAGGACCTCAACGCTGCTCAGCTGGACGCCCTCGCTCACGCCCTGCTCGAGATCCCA
CGCTTCTCCTACGCCACCAGGGGCCAAGTGGACGAGAACAAGCACCACGGCGCCCTCTTCCGCTTCAAGG
TGTTCCACCGCGACGGCGAGCCATGCGAGAGGTGCGGCAGCATCATCGAAAAGACCACCCTGTCCAGCAG
GCCATTCTACTGGTGCCCAGGCTGCCAGCACCCAAAGAAGAAGCGGAAGGTGTAGGAGCTCAGAGCTTTC
GTTCGTATCATCGGTTTCGACAACGTTCGTCAAGTTCAATGCATCAGTTTCATTGCGCACACACCAGAAT
CCTACTGAGTTTGAGTATTATGGCATTGGGAAAACTGTTTTTCTTGTACCATTTGTTGTGCTTGTAATTT
ACTGTGTTTTTTATTCGGTTTTCGCTATCGAACTGTGAAATGGAAATGGATGGAGAAGAGTTAATGAATG
ATATGGTCCTTTTGTTCATTCTCAAATTAATATTATTTGTTTTTTCTCTTATTTGTTGTGTGTTGAATTT
GAAATTATAAGAGATATGCAAACATTTTGTTTTGAGTAAAAATGTGTCAAATCGTGGCCTCTAATGACCG
AAGTTAATATGAGGAGTAAAACACTTGTAGTTGTACCATTATGCTTATTCACTAGGCAACAAATATATTT
TCAGACCTAGAAAAGCTGCAAATGTTACTGAATACAAGTATGTCCTCTTGTGTTTTAGACATTTATGAAC
TTTCCTTTATGTAATTTTCCAGAATCCTTGTCAGATTCTAATCATTGCTTTATAATTATAGTTATACTCA
TGGATTTGTAGTTGAGTATGAAAATATTTTTTAATGCATTTTATGACTTGCCAATTGATTGACAACGAAT
TCGTAATCATGTCATAGCTGTTTCCTGTGTGAAATTGTTATCCGCTCACAATTCCACACAACATACGAGC
CGGAAGCATAAAGTGTAAAGCCTGGGGTGCCTAATGAGTGAGCTAACTCACATTAATTGCGTTGCGCTCA
CTGCCCGCTTTCCAGTCGGGAAACCTGTCGTGCCAGCTGCATTAATGAATCGGCCAACGCGCGGGGAGAG
GCGGTTTGCGTATTGGCTAGAGCAGCTTGCCAACATGGTGGAGCACGACACTCTCGTCTACTCCAAGAAT
ATCAAAGATACAGTCTCAGAAGACCAAAGGGCTATTGAGACTTTTCAACAAAGGGTAATATCGGGAAACC
TCCTCGGATTCCATTGCCCAGCTATCTGTCACTTCATCAAAAGGACAGTAGAAAAGGAAGGTGGCACCTA
CAAATGCCATCATTGCGATAAAGGAAAGGCTATCGTTCAAGATGCCTCTGCCGACAGTGGTCCCAAAGAT
GGACCCCCACCCACGAGGAGCATCGTGGAAAAAGAAGACGTTCCAACCACGTCTTCAAAGCAAGTGGATT
GATGTGAACATGGTGGAGCACGACACTCTCGTCTACTCCAAGAATATCAAAGATACAGTCTCAGAAGACC
AAAGGGCTATTGAGACTTTTCAACAAAGGGTAATATCGGGAAACCTCCTCGGATTCCATTGCCCAGCTAT
CTGTCACTTCATCAAAAGGACAGTAGAAAAGGAAGGTGGCACCTACAAATGCCATCATTGCGATAAAGGA
AAGGCTATCGTTCAAGATGCCTCTGCCGACAGTGGTCCCAAAGATGGACCCCCACCCACGAGGAGCATCG
TGGAAAAAGAAGACGTTCCAACCACGTCTTCAAAGCAAGTGGATTGATGTGATATCTCCACTGACGTAAG
GGATGACGCACAATCCCACTATCCTTCGCAAGACCCTTCCTCTATATAAGGAAGTTCATTTCATTTGGAG
AGGACACGCTGAAATCACCAGTCTCTCTCTACAAATCTATCTCTCTCGAGCTTTCGCAGATCCGGGGGGC
AATGAGATATGAAAAAGCCTGAACTCACCGCGACGTCTGTCGAGAAGTTTCTGATCGAAAAGTTCGACAG
CGTCTCCGACCTGATGCAGCTCTCGGAGGGCGAAGAATCTCGTGCTTTCAGCTTCGATGTAGGAGGGCGT
GGATATGTCCTGCGGGTAAATAGCTGCGCCGATGGTTTCTACAAAGATCGTTATGTTTATCGGCACTTTG
CATCGGCCGCGCTCCCGATTCCGGAAGTGCTTGACATTGGGGAGTTTAGCGAGAGCCTGACCTATTGCAT
CTCCCGCCGTTCACAGGGTGTCACGTTGCAAGACCTGCCTGAAACCGAACTGCCCGCTGTTCTACAACCG
GTCGCGGAGGCTATGGATGCGATCGCTGCGGCCGATCTTAGCCAGACGAGCGGGTTCGGCCCATTCGGAC
CGCAAGGAATCGGTCAATACACTACATGGCGTGATTTCATATGCGCGATTGCTGATCCCCATGTGTATCA
CTGGCAAACTGTGATGGACGACACCGTCAGTGCGTCCGTCGCGCAGGCTCTCGATGAGCTGATGCTTTGG
GCCGAGGACTGCCCCGAAGTCCGGCACCTCGTGCACGCGGATTTCGGCTCCAACAATGTCCTGACGGACA
ATGGCCGCATAACAGCGGTCATTGACTGGAGCGAGGCGATGTTCGGGGATTCCCAATACGAGGTCGCCAA
CATCTTCTTCTGGAGGCCGTGGTTGGCTTGTATGGAGCAGCAGACGCGCTACTTCGAGCGGAGGCATCCG
GAGCTTGCAGGATCGCCACGACTCCGGGCGTATATGCTCCGCATTGGTCTTGACCAACTCTATCAGAGCT
TGGTTGACGGCAATTTCGATGATGCAGCTTGGGCGCAGGGTCGATGCGACGCAATCGTCCGATCCGGAGC
CGGGACTGTCGGGCGTACACAAATCGCCCGCAGAAGCGCGGCCGTCTGGACCGATGGCTGTGTAGAAGTA
CTCGCCGATAGTGGAAACCGACGCCCCAGCACTCGTCCGAGGGCAAAGAAATAGAGTAGATGCCGACCGG
GATCTGTCGATCGACAAGCTCGAGTTTCTCCATAATAATGTGTGAGTAGTTCCCAGATAAGGGAATTAGG
GTTCCTATAGGGTTTCGCTCATGTGTTGAGCATATAAGAAACCCTTAGTATGTATTTGTATTTGTAAAAT
ACTTCTATCAATAAAATTTCTAATTCCTAAAACCAAAATCCAGTACTAAAATCCAGATCCCCCGAATTAA
TTCGGCGTTAATTCAGTACATTAAAAACGTCCGCAATGTGTTATTAAGTTGTCTAAGCGTCAATTTGTTT
ACACCACAATATATCCTGCCACCAGCCAGCCAACAGCTCCCCGACCGGCAGCTCGGCACAAAATCACCAC
TCGATACAGGCAGCCCATCAGTCCGGGACGGCGTCAGCGGGAGAGCCGTTGTAAGGCGGCAGACTTTGCT
CATGTTACCGATGCTATTCGGAAGAACGGCAACTAAGCTGCCGGGTTTGAAACACGGATGATCTCGCGGA
GGGTAGCATGTTGATTGTAACGATGACAGAGCGTTGCTGCCTGTGATCACCGCGGTTTCAAAATCGGCTC
CGTCGATACTATGTTATACGCCAACTTTGAAAACAACTTTGAAAAAGCTGTTTTCTGGTATTTAAGGTTT
TAGAATGCAAGGAACAGTGAATTGGAGTTCGTCTTGTTATAATTAGCTTCTTGGGGTATCTTTAAATACT
GTAGAAAAGAGGAAGGAAATAATAAATGGCTAAAATGAGAATATCACCGGAATTGAAAAAACTGATCGAA
AAATACCGCTGCGTAAAAGATACGGAAGGAATGTCTCCTGCTAAGGTATATAAGCTGGTGGGAGAAAATG
AAAACCTATATTTAAAAATGACGGACAGCCGGTATAAAGGGACCACCTATGATGTGGAACGGGAAAAGGA
CATGATGCTATGGCTGGAAGGAAAGCTGCCTGTTCCAAAGGTCCTGCACTTTGAACGGCATGATGGCTGG
AGCAATCTGCTCATGAGTGAGGCCGATGGCGTCCTTTGCTCGGAAGAGTATGAAGATGAACAAAGCCCTG
AAAAGATTATCGAGCTGTATGCGGAGTGCATCAGGCTCTTTCACTCCATCGACATATCGGATTGTCCCTA
TACGAATAGCTTAGACAGCCGCTTAGCCGAATTGGATTACTTACTGAATAACGATCTGGCCGATGTGGAT
TGCGAAAACTGGGAAGAAGACACTCCATTTAAAGATCCGCGCGAGCTGTATGATTTTTTAAAGACGGAAA
AGCCCGAAGAGGAACTTGTCTTTTCCCACGGCGACCTGGGAGACAGCAACATCTTTGTGAAAGATGGCAA
AGTAAGTGGCTTTATTGATCTTGGGAGAAGCGGCAGGGCGGACAAGTGGTATGACATTGCCTTCTGCGTC
CGGTCGATCAGGGAGGATATCGGGGAAGAACAGTATGTCGAGCTATTTTTTGACTTACTGGGGATCAAGC
CTGATTGGGAGAAAATAAAATATTATATTTTACTGGATGAATTGTTTTAGTACCTAGAATGCATGACCAA
AATCCCTTAACGTGAGTTTTCGTTCCACTGAGCGTCAGACCCCGTAGAAAAGATCAAAGGATCTTCTTGA
GATCCTTTTTTTCTGCGCGTAATCTGCTGCTTGCAAACAAAAAAACCACCGCTACCAGCGGTGGTTTGTT
TGCCGGATCAAGAGCTACCAACTCTTTTTCCGAAGGTAACTGGCTTCAGCAGAGCGCAGATACCAAATAC
TGTCCTTCTAGTGTAGCCGTAGTTAGGCCACCACTTCAAGAACTCTGTAGCACCGCCTACATACCTCGCT
CTGCTAATCCTGTTACCAGTGGCTGCTGCCAGTGGCGATAAGTCGTGTCTTACCGGGTTGGACTCAAGAC
GATAGTTACCGGATAAGGCGCAGCGGTCGGGCTGAACGGGGGGTTCGTGCACACAGCCCAGCTTGGAGCG
AACGACCTACACCGAACTGAGATACCTACAGCGTGAGCTATGAGAAAGCGCCACGCTTCCCGAAGGGAGA
AAGGCGGACAGGTATCCGGTAAGCGGCAGGGTCGGAACAGGAGAGCGCACGAGGGAGCTTCCAGGGGGAA
ACGCCTGGTATCTTTATAGTCCTGTCGGGTTTCGCCACCTCTGACTTGAGCGTCGATTTTTGTGATGCTC
GTCAGGGGGGCGGAGCCTATGGAAAAACGCCAGCAACGCGGCCTTTTTACGGTTCCTGGCCTTTTGCTGG
CCTTTTGCTCACATGTTCTTTCCTGCGTTATCCCCTGATTCTGTGGATAACCGTATTACCGCCTTTGAGT
GAGCTGATACCGCTCGCCGCAGCCGAACGACCGAGCGCAGCGAGTCAGTGAGCGAGGAAGCGGAAGAGCG
CCTGATGCGGTATTTTCTCCTTACGCATCTGTGCGGTATTTCACACCGCATATGGTGCACTCTCAGTACA
ATCTGCTCTGATGCCGCATAGTTAAGCCAGTATACACTCCGCTATCGCTACGTGACTGGGTCATGGCTGC
GCCCCGACACCCGCCAACACCCGCTGACGCGCCCTGACGGGCTTGTCTGCTCCCGGCATCCGCTTACAGA
CAAGCTGTGACCGTCTCCGGGAGCTGCATGTGTCAGAGGTTTTCACCGTCATCACCGAAACGCGCGAGGC
AGGGTGCCTTGATGTGGGCGCCGGCGGTCGAGTGGCGACGGCGCGGCTTGTCCGCGCCCTGGTAGATTGC
CTGGCCGTAGGCCAGCCATTTTTGAGCGGCCAGCGGCCGCGATAGGCCGACGCGAAGCGGCGGGGCGTAG
GGAGCGCAGCGACCGAAGGGTAGGCGCTTTTTGCAGCTCTTCGGCTGTGCGCTGGCCAGACAGTTATGCA
CAGGCCAGGCGGGTTTTAAGAGTTTTAATAAGTTTTAAAGAGTTTTAGGCGGAAAAATCGCCTTTTTTCT
CTTTTATATCAGTCACTTACATGTGTGACCGGTTCCCAATGTACGGCTTTGGGTTCCCAATGTACGGGTT
CCGGTTCCCAATGTACGGCTTTGGGTTCCCAATGTACGTGCTATCCACAGGAAACAGACCTTTTCGACCT
TTTTCCCCTGCTAGGGCAATTTGCCCTAGCATCTGCTCCGTACATTAGGAACCGGCGGATGCTTCGCCCT
CGATCAGGTTGCGGTAGCGCATGACTAGGATCGGGCCAGCCTGCCCCGCCTCCTCCTTCAAATCGTACTC
CGGCAGGTCATTTGACCCGATCAGCTTGCGCACGGTGAAACAGAACTTCTTGAACTCTCCGGCGCTGCCA
CTGCGTTCGTAGATCGTCTTGAACAACCATCTGGCTTCTGCCTTGCCTGCGGCGCGGCGTGCCAGGCGGT
AGAGAAAACGGCCGATGCCGGGATCGATCAAAAAGTAATCGGGGTGAACCGTCAGCACGTCCGGGTTCTT
GCCTTCTGTGATCTCGCGGTACATCCAATCAGCTAGCTCGATCTCGATGTACTCCGGCCGCCCGGTTTCG
CTCTTTACGATCTTGTAGCGGCTAATCAAGGCTTCACCCTCGGATACCGTCACCAGGCGGCCGTTCTTGG
CCTTCTTCGTACGCTGCATGGCAACGTGCGTGGTGTTTAACCGAATGCAGGTTTCTACCAGGTCGTCTTT
CTGCTTTCCGCCATCGGCTCGCCGGCAGAACTTGAGTACGTCCGCAACGTGTGGACGGAACACGCGGCCG
GGCTTGTCTCCCTTCCCTTCCCGGTATCGGTTCATGGATTCGGTTAGATGGGAAACCGCCATCAGTACCA
GGTCGTAATCCCACACACTGGCCATGCCGGCCGGCCCTGCGGAAACCTCTACGTGCCCGTCTGGAAGCTC
GTAGCGGATCACCTCGCCAGCTCGTCGGTCACGCTTCGACAGACGGAAAACGGCCACGTCCATGATGCTG
CGACTATCGCGGGTGCCCACGTCATAGAGCATCGGAACGAAAAAATCTGGTTGCTCGTCGCCCTTGGGCG
GCTTCCTAATCGACGGCGCACCGGCTGCCGGCGGTTGCCGGGATTCTTTGCGGATTCGATCAGCGGCCGC
TTGCCACGATTCACCGGGGCGTGCTTCTGCCTCGATGCGTTGCCGCTGGGCGGCCTGCGCGGCCTTCAAC
TTCTCCACCAGGTCATCACCCAGCGCCGCGCCGATTTGTACCGGGCCGGATGGTTTGCGACCGCTCACGC
CGATTCCTCGGGCTTGGGGGTTCCAGTGCCATTGCAGGGCCGGCAGGCAACCCAGCCGCTTACGCCTGGC
CAACCGCCCGTTCCTCCACACATGGGGCATTCCACGGCGTCGGTGCCTGGTTGTTCTTGATTTTCCATGC
CGCCTCCTTTAGCCGCTAAAATTCATCTACTCATTTATTCATTTGCTCATTTACTCTGGTAGCTGCGCGA
TGTATTCAGATAGCAGCTCGGTAATGGTCTTGCCTTGGCGTACCGCGTACATCTTCAGCTTGGTGTGATC
CTCCGCCGGCAACTGAAAGTTGACCCGCTTCATGGCTGGCGTGTCTGCCAGGCTGGCCAACGTTGCAGCC
TTGCTGCTGCGTGCGCTCGGACGGCCGGCACTTAGCGTGTTTGTGCTTTTGCTCATTTTCTCTTTACCTC
ATTAACTCAAATGAGTTTTGATTTAATTTCAGCGGCCAGCGCCTGGACCTCGCGGGCAGCGTCGCCCTCG
GGTTCTGATTCAAGAACGGTTGTGCCGGCGGCGGCAGTGCCTGGGTAGCTCACGCGCTGCGTGATACGGG
ACTCAAGAATGGGCAGCTCGTACCCGGCCAGCGCCTCGGCAACCTCACCGCCGATGCGCGTGCCTTTGAT
CGCCCGCGACACGACAAAGGCCGCTTGTAGCCTTCCATCCGTGACCTCAATGCGCTGCTTAACCAGCTCC
ACCAGGTCGGCGGTGGCCCATATGTCGTAAGGGCTTGGCTGCACCGGAATCAGCACGAAGTCGGCTGCCT
TGATCGCGGACACAGCCAAGTCCGCCGCCTGGGGCGCTCCGTCGATCACTACGAAGTCGCGCCGGCCGAT
GGCCTTCACGTCGCGGTCAATCGTCGGGCGGTCGATGCCGACAACGGTTAGCGGTTGATCTTCCCGCACG
GCCGCCCAATCGCGGGCACTGCCCTGGGGATCGGAATCGACTAACAGAACATCGGCCCCGGCGAGTTGCA
GGGCGCGGGCTAGATGGGTTGCGATGGTCGTCTTGCCTGACCCGCCTTTCTGGTTAAGTACAGCGATAAC
CTTCATGCGTTCCCCTTGCGTATTTGTTTATTTACTCATCGCATCATATACGCAGCGACCGCATGACGCA
AGCTGTTTTACTCAAATACACATCACCTTTTTAGACGGCGGCGCTCGGTTTCTTCAGCGGCCAAGCTGGC
CGGCCAGGCCGCCAGCTTGGCATCAGACAAACCGGCCAGGATTTCATGCAGCCGCACGGTTGAGACGTGC
GCGGGCGGCTCGAACACGTACCCGGCCGCGATCATCTCCGCCTCGATCTCTTCGGTAATGAAAAACGGTT
CGTCCTGGCCGTCCTGGTGCGGTTTCATGCTTGTTCCTCTTGGCGTTCATTCTCGGCGGCCGCCAGGGCG
TCGGCCTCGGTCAATGCGTCCTCACGGAAGGCACCGCGCCGCCTGGCCTCGGTGGGCGTCACTTCCTCGC
TGCGCTCAAGTGCGCGGTACAGGGTCGAGCGATGCACGCCAAGCAGTGCAGCCGCCTCTTTCACGGTGCG
GCCTTCCTGGTCGATCAGCTCGCGGGCGTGCGCGATCTGTGCCGGGGTGAGGGTAGGGCGGGGGCCAAAC
TTCACGCCTCGGGCCTTGGCGGCCTCGCGCCCGCTCCGGGTGCGGTCGATGATTAGGGAACGCTCGAACT
CGGCAATGCCGGCGAACACGGTCAACACCATGCGGCCGGCCGGCGTGGTGGTGTCGGCCCACGGCTCTGC
CAGGCTACGCAGGCCCGCGCCGGCCTCCTGGATGCGCTCGGCAATGTCCAGTAGGTCGCGGGTGCTGCGG
GCCAGGCGGTCTAGCCTGGTCACTGTCACAACGTCGCCAGGGCGTAGGTGGTCAAGCATCCTGGCCAGCT
CCGGGCGGTCGCGCCTGGTGCCGGTGATCTTCTCGGAAAACAGCTTGGTGCAGCCGGCCGCGTGCAGTTC
GGCCCGTTGGTTGGTCAAGTCCTGGTCGTCGGTGCTGACGCGGGCATAGCCCAGCAGGCCAGCGGCGGCG
CTCTTGTTCATGGCGTAATGTCTCCGGTTCTAGTCGCAAGTATTCTACTTTATGCGACTAAAACACGCGA
CAAGAAAACGCCAGGAAAAGGGCAGGGCGGCAGCCTGTCGCGTAACTTAGGACTTGTGCGACATGTCGTT
TTCAGAAGACGGCTGCACTGAACGTCAGAAGCCGACTGCACTATAGCAGCGGAGGGGTTGGATCAAAGTA
CTTTGATCCCGAGGGGAACCCTGTGGTTGGCATGCACATACAAATGGACGAACGGATAAACCTTTTCACG
CCCTTTTAAATATCCGATTATTCTAATAAACGCTCTTTTCTCTTAGGTTTACCCGCCAATATATCCTGTC
AAACACTGATAGTTTAAACTGAAGGCGGGAAACGACAATCTGATCCAAGCTCAAGCTGCTCTAGCATTCG
CCATTCAGGCTGCGCAACTGTTGGGAAGGGCGATCGGTGCGGGCCTCTTCGCTATTACGCCAGCTGGCGA
AAGGGGGATGTGCTGCAAGGCGATTAAGTTGGGTAACGCCAGGGTTTTCCCAGTCACGACGTTGTAAAAC
GACGGCCAGTGCCAAGCTTAGTAATTCATCCAGGTCTCCAAGTTCTAGGATTTTCAGAACTGCAACTTAT
TTTATCAAGGAATCTTTAAACATACGAACAGATCACTTAAAGTTCTTCTGAAGCAACTTAAAGTTATCAG
GCATGCATGGATCTTGGAGGAATCAGATGTGCAGTCAGGGACCATAGCACAAGACAGGCGTCTTCTACTG
GTGCTACCAGCAAATGCTGGAAGCCGGGAACACTGGGTACGTTGGAAACCACGTGATGTGAAGAAGTAAG
ATAAACTGTAGGAGAAAAGCATTTCGTAGTGGGCCATGAAGCCTTTCAGGACATGTATTGCAGTATGGGC
CGGCCCATTACGCAATTGGACGACAACAAAGACTAGTATTAGTACCACCTCGGCTATCCACATAGATCAA
AGCTGATTTAAAAGAGTTGTGCAGATGATCCGTGGCGTGAGACCAACCCAGTGGACATAAGCCTGTTCGG
TTCGTAAGCTGTAATGCAAGTAGCGTATGCGCTCACGCAACTGGTCCAGAACCTTGACCGAACGCAGCGG
TGGTAACGGCGCAGTGGCGGTTTTCATGGCTTGTTATGACTGTTTTTTTGGGGTACAGTCTATGCCTCGG
GCATCCAAGCAGCAAGCGCGTTACGCCGTGGGTCGATGTTTGATGTTATGGAGCAGCAACGATGTTACGC
AGCAGGGCAGTCGCCCTAAAACAAAGTTAAACATCATGGGGGAAGCGGTGATCGCCGAAGTATCGACTCA
ACTATCAGAGGTAGTTGGCGTCATCGAGCGCCATCTCGAACCGACGTTGCTGGCCGTACATTTGTACGGC
TCCGCAGTGGATGGCGGCCTGAAGCCACACAGTGATATTGATTTGCTGGTTACGGTGACCGTAAGGCTTG
ATGAAACAACGCGGCGAGCTTTGATCAACGACCTTTTGGAAACTTCGGCTTCCCCTGGAGAGAGCGAGAT
TCTCCGCGCTGTAGAAGTCACCATTGTTGTGCACGACGACATCATTCCGTGGCGTTATCCAGCTAAGCGC
GAACTGCAATTTGGAGAATGGCAGCGCAATGACATTCTTGCAGGTATCTTCGAGCCAGCCACGATCGACA
TTGATCTGGCTATCTTGCTGACAAAAGCAAGAGAACATAGCGTTGCCTTGGTAGGTCCAGCGGCGGAGGA
ACTCTTTGATCCGGTTCCTGAACAGGATCTATTTGAGGCGCTAAATGAAACCTTAACGCTATGGAACTCG
CCGCCCGACTGGGCTGGCGATGAGCGAAATGTAGTGCTTACGTTGTCCCGCATTTGGTACAGCGCAGTAA
CCGGCAAAATCGCGCCGAAGGATGTCGCTGCCGACTGGGCAATGGAGCGCCTGCCGGCCCAGTATCAGCC
CGTCATACTTGAAGCTAGACAGGCTTATCTTGGACAAGAAGAAGATCGCTTGGCCTCGCGCGCAGATCAG
TTGGAAGAATTTGTCCACTACGTGAAAGGCGAGATCACCAAGGTAGTCGGCAAATAATGTCTAGCTAGAA
ATTCGTTCAAGCCGACGCCGCTTCGCGGCGCGGCTTAACTCAAGCGTTAGATGCACTAAGCACATAATTG
CTCACAGCCAAACTATCAGGTCAAGTCTGCTTTTATTATTTTTAAGCGTGCATAATAAGCCGGTCTCGGT
TTTAGAGCTAGAAATAGCAAGTTAAAATAAGGCTAGTCCGTTATCAACTTGAAAAAGTGGCACCGAGTCG
GTGCTTTTTTTTTTCGTTTTGCATTGAGTTTTCTCCGTCGCATGTTTGCAGTTTTATTTTCCGTTTTGCA
TTGAAATTTCTCCGTCTCATGTTTGCAGCGTGTTCAAAAAGTACGCAGCTGTATTTCACTTATTTACGGC
GCCACATTTTCATGCCGTTTGTGCCAACTATCCCGAGCTAGTGAATACAGCTTGGCTTCACACAACACTG
GTGACCCGCTGACCTGCTCGTACCTCGTACCGTCGTACGGCACAGCATTTGGAATTAAAGGGTGTGATCG
ATACTGCTTGCTGCTAAGCTTGCATGCCTGCAGTGCAGCGTGACCCGGTCGTGCCCCTCTCTAGAGATAA
TGAGCATTGCATGTCTAAGTTATAAAAAATTACCACATATTTTTTTTGTCACACTTGTTTGAAGTGCAGT
TTATCTATCTTTATACATATATTTAAACTTTACTCTACGAATAATATAATCTATAGTACTACAATAATAT
CAGTGTTTTAGAGAATCATATAAATGAACAGTTAGACATGGTCTAAAGGACAATTGAGTATTTTGACAAC
AGGACTCTACAGTTTTATCTTTTTAGTGTGCATGTGTTCTCCTTTTTTTTTGCAAATAGCTTCACCTATA
TAATACTTCATCCATTTTATTAGTACATCCATTTAGGGTTTAGGGTTAATGGTTTTTATAGACTAATTTT
TTTAGTACATCTATTTTATTCTATTTTAGCCTCTAAATTAAGAAAACTAAAACTCTATTTTAGTTTTTTT
ATTTAATAATTTAGATATAAAATAGAATAAAATAAAGTGACTAAAAATTAAACAAATACCCTTTAAGAAA
TTAAAAAAACTAAGGAAACATTTTTCTTGTTTCGAGTAGATAATGCCAGCCTGTTAAACGCCGTCGACGA
GTCTAACGGACACCAACCAGCGAACCAGCAGCGTCGCGTCGGGCCAAGCGAAGCAGACGGCACGGCATCT
CTGTCGCTGCCTCTGGACCCCTCTCGAGAGTTCCGCTCCACCGTTGGACTTGCTCCGCTGTCGGCATCCA
GAAATTGCGTGGCGGAGCGGCAGACGTGAGCCGGCACGGCAGGCGGCCTCCTCCTCCTCTCACGGCACCG
GCAGCTACGGGGGATTCCTTTCCCACCGCTCCTTCGCTTTCCCTTCCTCGCCCGCCGTAATAAATAGACA
CCCCCTCCACACCCTCTTTCCCCAACCTCGTGTTGTTCGGAGCGCACACACACACAACCAGATCTCCCCC
AAATCCACCCGTCGGCACCTCCGCTTCAAGGTACGCCGCTCGTCCTCCCCCCCCCCCCTCTCTACCTTCT
CTAGATCGGCGTTCCGGTCCATGGTTAGGGCCCGGTAGTTCTACTTCTGTTCATGTTTGTGTTAGATCCG
TGTTTGTGTTAGATCCGTGCTGCTAGCGTTCGTACACGGATGCGACCTGTACGTCAGACACGTTCTGATT
GCTAACTTGCCAGTGTTTCTCTTTGGGGAATCCTGGGATGGCTCTAGCC
Features (pLannotate 1.2.2; 29 found; start..end, strand, type, name):
    788..1384    +  CDS            APOBEC3A: ABC3A_HUMAN - Experimental evidence at protein level: Swiss-Prot protein existence level 1. DNA deaminase (cytidine deaminase) with restriction activity against viruses, foreign DNA and mobility of retrotransposons. Exhibits antiviral activity against adeno-associated virus (AAV) and human T- cell leukemia virus type 1 (HTLV-1) and may inhibit the mobility of LTR and non-LTR retrotransposons. Selectively targets single-stranded DNA and can deaminate both methylcytosine and cytosine in foreign DNA. Can induce somatic hypermutation in the nuclear and mitochondrial DNA. May also play a role in th
   1439..5539    +  CDS            cas9: CAS9_STRP1 - Also known as csn1 From Streptococcus pyogenes serotype M1.
   5609..6292    +  CDS            ung: UNG_ECOLI - Experimental evidence at protein level: Swiss-Prot protein existence level 1. Excises uracil residues from the DNA which can arise as a result of misincorporation of dUMP residues by DNA polymerase or due to deamination of cytosine. From Escherichia coli (strain K12).
   6386..7171    +  CDS            nei: END8_ECOLI - Experimental evidence at protein level: Swiss-Prot protein existence level 1. Involved in base excision repair of DNA damaged by oxidation or by mutagenic agents. Acts as DNA glycosylase that recognizes and removes damaged bases. Has a preference for oxidized pyrimidines, such as thymine glycol, 5,6-dihydrouracil and 5,6-dihydrothymine. Acts on DNA bubble and 3'-fork structures, suggesting a role in replication- associated DNA repair. Has AP (apurinic/apyrimidinic) lyase activity and introduces nicks in the DNA strand. Cleaves the DNA backbone by beta-delta elimination to generate
   7204..7836    +  terminator     E9 terminator: terminator and polyadenylation signal from the pea rbcS-E9 gene
   7873..7895    -  protein_bind   lac operator (fragment): The lac repressor binds to the lac operator to inhibit transcription in E. coli. This inhibition can be relieved by adding lactose or isopropyl-β-D-thiogalactopyranoside (IPTG). lac repressor encoded by lacI
   7899..7929    -  promoter       lac promoter: promoter for the E. coli lac operon
   7944..7965    -  protein_bind   CAP binding site: CAP binding activates transcription in the presence of cAMP. E. coli catabolite activator protein
   7978..8066    -  CDS            lacI (fragment): lac repressor; lacI; The lac repressor binds to the lac operator to inhibit transcription in E. coli. This inhibition can be relieved by adding lactose or isopropyl-β-D-thiogalactopyranoside (IPTG).
   8156..8832    +  promoter       CaMV 35S promoter (enhanced): cauliflower mosaic virus 35S promoter with a duplicated enhancer region
   8899..9924    +  CDS            HygR: hygromycin B phosphotransferase confers resistance to hygromycin
   9965..10139   +  polyA_signal   CaMV poly(A) signal: cauliflower mosaic virus polyadenylation signal
  10217..10241   -  misc_feature   LB T-DNA repeat: left border repeat from nopaline C58 T-DNA
  10666..11460   +  CDS            KanR: aminoglycoside phosphotransferase; aphA-3; confers resistance to kanamycin
  11547..12135   +  rep_origin     ori: high-copy-number ColE1/pMB1/pBR322/pUC origin of replication
  12321..12461   -  misc_feature   bom: basis of mobility region from pBR322
  12563..12602   -  CDS            rop (fragment): Rop protein, which maintains plasmids at low copy number; rop
  12805..12999   -  rep_origin     pVS1 oriV: origin of replication for the Pseudomonas plasmid pVS1 (Heeb et al., 2000)
  13065..14138   -  CDS            pVS1 RepA: replication protein from the Pseudomonas plasmid pVS1 (Heeb et al., 2000)
  14567..15196   -  CDS            pVS1 StaA: stability protein from the Pseudomonas plasmid pVS1 (Heeb et al., 2000)
  15756..16157   -  CDS            Y4CG_SINFN (fragment): Protein inferred from homology: Swiss-Prot protein existence level 3. From Sinorhizobium fredii (strain NBRC 101917 / NGR234).
  16497..16521   -  misc_feature   RB T-DNA repeat: right border repeat from nopaline C58 T-DNA
  16587..16741   -  CDS            lacZα (fragment): LacZα fragment of β-galactosidase; lacZ fragment
  16807..17186   +  promoter       OsU3 promoter: Oryza sativa (rice) snRNA U3 promoter
  17204..17227   +  promoter       Pc promoter (fragment): intI1 (promoter lies within the coding sequence); class 1 integron promoter
  17403..17459   +  CDS            GmR (fragment): gentamycin acetyltransferase; aacC1; confers resistance to gentamycin
  17470..18257   +  CDS            SmR (fragment): aminoglycoside adenylyltransferase (Murphy, 1985); aadA; confers resistance to spectinomycin and streptomycin
  18409..18484   +  misc_RNA       gRNA scaffold: guide RNA scaffold for the Streptococcus pyogenes CRISPR/Cas9 system
  18788..780     +  promoter       Ubi promoter (across the origin): maize polyubiquitin gene promoter
