[The description below was written by a language model from this plasmid's Addgene catalogue record and pLannotate feature annotations shown in this document.]
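Description:
pH-AFID-3 is a roughly 20 kb Agrobacterium binary vector for plant expression, built on the pHUE411 backbone and intended for inducing predictable multi-nucleotide deletions in rice. It replicates in E. coli through a high-copy ColE1/pUC-type origin (with the pBR322 bom site) and in Agrobacterium through the pVS1 oriV, RepA and StaA functions. Bacterial selection is by kanamycin (aphA-3). Nopaline-type left and right T-DNA border repeats delimit the region transferred to plant cells. That region includes a hygromycin phosphotransferase gene driven by an enhanced CaMV 35S promoter with the CaMV poly(A) signal, which allows selection of transformed plant tissue.

The payload is a single open reading frame driven by the maize polyubiquitin (Ubi) promoter and terminated by the pea rbcS-E9 terminator. It encodes human APOBEC3A cytidine deaminase, Streptococcus pyogenes Cas9 and E. coli uracil DNA glycosylase (ung) as a fusion, followed by a T2A self-cleaving peptide (named in the insert, not annotated in the feature table) and an AP lyase, which the annotation identifies as E. coli endonuclease VIII (nei). The evident logic is that Cas9 cuts the target while APOBEC3A deaminates nearby cytosines to uracil. UDG then excises the uracil to leave an abasic site, and the AP lyase nicks there, so that the segment between the deaminated cytosine and the Cas9 break is lost as a defined deletion. The catalogue lists the insert as wild type.

A rice OsU3 snRNA promoter and an S. pyogenes gRNA scaffold flank a spectinomycin/streptomycin resistance stuffer. This stuffer appears to be a placeholder to be replaced by a user-supplied spacer. The record does not name any specific guide target.
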