Addgene plasmid #167361: pH-AFID-3
Purpose: For inducing predictable deletions in rice plants
Depositing lab: Caixia Gao. Depositing organization: Institute of Genetics and Developmental Biology, Chinese Academy of Sciences. Publication: Precise, predictable multi-nucleotide deletions in rice and wheat using APOBEC-Cas9. Wang S, Zong Y, Lin Q, Zhang H, Chai Z, Zhang D, Chen K, Qiu JL, Gao C. Nat Biotechnol. 2020 Dec;38(12):1460-1465. doi: 10.1038/s41587-020-0566-4. Epub 2020 Jun 29. PubMed 32601432.
Backbone
  Vector backbone: pHUE411
  Vector type: Plant Expression
Growth in bacteria
  Bacterial resistance: Kanamycin, 50 μg/mL
  Growth temperature: 37°C
  Growth strain: DH5alpha
  Copy number: High Copy
Gene/Insert
  Gene/Insert name: A3A-Cas9-UDG-T2A-AP lyase
  Species: Other
  Mutation: WT
  Cloning method: Gibson Cloning
Terms and licenses: Academic/Nonprofit Terms; Industry Terms: Not Available to Industry
How to cite: pH-AFID-3 was a gift from Caixia Gao (Addgene plasmid # 167361 ; http://n2t.net/addgene:167361 ; RRID:Addgene_167361)
